Addgene plasmid #57813: PS-mOrange2-PSD95-N-14
Purpose: Localization: Membrane Scaffold, Excitation: 548 / 634, Emission: 565 / 662
Depositing lab: Michael Davidson. Depositing organization: Florida State University, Tallahassee.
Backbone
  Vector backbone: PS-mOrange2-N1
  Backbone size w/o insert (bp): 4750
  Vector type: Mammalian Expression
  Selectable markers: Neomycin (select with G418)
Growth in bacteria
  Bacterial resistance: Kanamycin, 50 μg/mL
  Growth temperature: 37°C
  Growth strain: DH5alpha
  Copy number: High Copy
Gene/Insert
  Gene/Insert name: PSD95 (alt name: NM_019621.1)
  Species: R. norvegicus (rat)
  Promoter: CMV
  Tag / fusion protein: PS-mOrange2 (C terminal on backbone)
  Cloning method: Unknown
  Sequencing primers: 5′ CMV-F; 3′ SV40pA-R
Terms and licenses: Academic/Nonprofit Terms; Industry Terms: Not Available to Industry
Depositor comments: . Excitation = 548 / 634; Emission = 565 / 662
How to cite: PS-mOrange2-PSD95-N-14 was a gift from Michael Davidson (Addgene plasmid # 57813)
