[The description below was written by a language model from this plasmid's Addgene catalogue record.]
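Description:
PS-mOrange2-PSD95-N-14 is a mammalian expression plasmid built on the PS-mOrange2-N1 backbone (about 4.75 kb without insert), an N1-style fusion vector in which a gene of interest is placed upstream of the fluorescent protein coding sequence. It is maintained as a high-copy plasmid in E. coli under kanamycin selection, and it carries a neomycin resistance marker so that transfected mammalian cells can be selected with G418. No feature table accompanies the record, so the origin of replication and other backbone elements are not itemised. The listed sequencing primers point to a CMV promoter at the 5′ end of the cassette and an SV40 polyadenylation signal at the 3′ end.

The insert is rat (R. norvegicus) PSD95, the postsynaptic density scaffold protein, expressed from the CMV promoter with PS-mOrange2 fused to its C terminus. The "N-14" in the name probably denotes the fusion orientation and a linker length, but the record does not explain it, and the cloning method is listed as unknown. PS-mOrange2 is a photoswitchable orange fluorescent protein. The two recorded excitation/emission pairs (548/565 nm and 634/662 nm) correspond to its initial orange state and its far-red photoconverted state. The recorded purpose is as a localization marker for a membrane scaffold. The fusion lets PSD95-containing structures be visualised in live or fixed mammalian cells, and in principle the photoswitching allows a chosen subpopulation of the tagged protein to be optically highlighted and followed over time.
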