>Addgene plasmid #57813 | PS-mOrange2-PSD95-N-14 | depositor partial sequence | sequence record 88921 | insert sequence
CGCAGGCTAGTGACGTCAGATCCGCTAGCGCTACCGGACTCAGATCTCGAGGCCACCATGGACTGTCTCT
GTATAGTGACAACCAAGAAATACCGCTACCAAGATGAAGACACGCCCCCTCTGGAACACAGCCCGGCCCA
CCTCCCCAACCAGGCCAATTCTCCCCCTGTGATTGTCAACACGGACACCCTAGAAGCCCCAGGATATGAG
TTGCAGGTGAATGGAACAGAGGGGGAGATGGAGTATGAGGAGATCACATTGGAAAGGGGTAACTCAGGTC
TGGGCTTCAGCATCGCAGGTGGCACTGACAACCCGCACATCGGTGACGACCCGTCCATTTTTATCACCAA
GATCATTCCTGGTGGGGCTGCAGCCCAGGATGGCCGCCTCAGGGTCAATGACAGCATCCTGTTTGTAAAT
GAAGTGGATGTTCGGGAGGTGACCCATTCAGCTGCGGTGGAGGCCCTCAAAGAGGCAGGTTCCATCGTTC
GCCTCTATGTCATGCGCCGGAAACCCCCAGCCGAAAAGGTCATGGAGATCAAACTCATCAAAGGGCCTAA
AGGACTTGGCTTCAGCATTGCGGGGGGCGTTGGGAACCAGCACATCCCTGGAGATAACAGCATCTATGTA
ACGAAGATCATCGAAGGAGGTGCTGCCCACAAGGATGGCAGGTTGCAGATTGGAGACAAGATCCTGGCGG
TCAACAGTGTGGGGCTGGAGGACGTCATGCACGAGGATGCCGTGGCAGCCCTGAAGAACACATATGACGT
TGTGTACCTAAAGGTGGCCAAGCCCAGCAATGCCTACCTGAGTGACAGCTATGCTCCCCCAGACATCACA
ACCTCGTATTCTCAGCACCTGGACAATGAGATCAGTCATAGCAGCTACTTGGGCACTGACTACCCCACAG
CCATGACCCCCACTTCCCCTCGGCGCTACTCCCCTGTGGCCAAGACCTGCTGGGGGAGGAAGACATTCCC
CGGGACCAAGGCGGATCGTGATCCATCGGGGCTCCACCGGCCTGGCTTCACATCGTGGCGGCGAGGATGG
TGAAGCATCTTCATCTCTTCATCCTTGCTGGGGTCAGCCGACCTCATGGGGAGCTACGAAGGGGAACAAG
AATCCTGGTCGGTCATGGGTGGTGACCCTCCGCCAATGCAGTCACGAACAGGCGTGCCATTGCCCTGAGA
ATGGCGGGTCGACGTCACGAATCACTCGTCTCAGTAATAAACACCAAAGGATAGTCGATCAGGCCCAGAT
ACATGGACTCTCGGTAACGCCCTGTATATGACCTAGGATAGACTGTATCTTGCGAGAAACCAGAGGGGTG
CTACTATTAGGCGCGCTGTGTTTA
