>Addgene plasmid #57813 | PS-mOrange2-PSD95-N-14 | depositor partial sequence | sequence record 88922 | insert sequence 2
TGAAACCAACAAAGGCGGCCAAGGTAATCTTCCGGTCGAAGTGGATCCTGTCCTAAGACCGTCTAGGGAT
ATGGATAGGCGGCCGGATTACATTGTTCCTCCGGAATGGAGAGGACATTCCAGGCCACACAAGTTCATTG
AGGCTGCAGTACAACAGCCACCTTTATGGACCAGCGTCCAGTTCTGTGCGAGAGGTAGCAGAGCAGGGAA
GCATGCATCCTCGATGTTCTCGCAATGCGTGCGCGCTGCAGCGCCACCTGCACCCCATCGCCATCTCATC
GTCCCGCTCCTGGAGATGTGCTAGAGATCATAGCGGATCACAGAGAGCAAGCCCGGAAAGCTTCGACAGA
GCACGAAGCTGGAGCAGGAGTTCACAGAGTGCTTCTCAGCCATCGTAGAGGGCGACAGCTTTGAAGAGAT
CTATCACAAAGTGAAACGTGTCATTGAAGACCTCTCAGGCCCCTACATCTGGGTCCCAGCCCGAGAGAGA
CTCGGCAGCGCATCCGGCGGAAGCGGAAGCGGACCGGTCGCCACCATGGTGAGCAAGGGCGAGGAGAATA
ATATGGCCATCATTAAGGAGTTCATGCGCTTCAAGGTGCACATGGAGGGCACTGTGAACGGCCACGAGTT
CGAGATCGAGGGCGAGGGCGAGGGCCACCCCTACGAGGGCTTTCAGACCGCTAAGCTGAAGGTGACCAAG
GGCGGCCCCCTGCCCTTCGCCTGGGACATCCTGTCCCCTCTCATCACCTACGGCTCCAAGGCCTACGTGA
AGCACCCCGCCGACATCCCCGACTACTTCAAGCTGTCCTTCCCCGAGGGCTTCAAGTGGGAGCGCGTGAT
GAACTACGAGGACGGCGGCGTGGTGACCGTGACCCAGGACTCCTCTCTGCAGGACGGCGAGTTCATCTAC
AAGGTGAAGATGCGCGGCACCAACTTCCCCTCCGACGGCCCCGTGATGCAGAAGAAGACCATGGGCTGGG
AGGCCTCCTCCGAGCGGATGTACCCCGAGGACGGCGCCCTGAAGGGCGAGATCAGGATGAGGCTGAAGCT
GAAGGATGGCGGCCACTACACCTCCGAGGTCAAGACTACCTACAAGGCCAAGAAGTCCGTGCTGCTGCCC
GGCGCCTACATCGTCGGCATCAAGCTGGACATCACCTCCCACAACGAGGACTACACCATCGTGGAACAGT
ACGAACGCTCCGAGGCCCGCCACTCCACCGGCGGCATGGACGAGCTGTACAAGTAAGCGGCCGCGACTCT
AGATCATAATCAGCCATACCACATTGTAGAAATTGCAT
