>Addgene plasmid #57813 | PS-mOrange2-PSD95-N-14 | addgene partial sequence | sequence record 112095 | C-ter-GFP 5'-CTCCTCGCCCTTGCTCAC-3'
CGAGTCTCTCTCGGGCTGGGACCCAGATGTAGGGGCCTGAGAGGTCTTCAATGACACGTTTCACTTTGTG
ATAGATCTCTTCAAAGCTGTCGCCCTCTACGATGGCTGAGAAGCACTCTGTGAACTCCTGCTCCAGCTTC
GTGGCTCTGTCGAAGGCTTTCCGGGCTTGCTCCTCTGTGATCCGCTTATTGATCTCTAGCACATTCTCCA
GGGAGCGGGGACGGATGAAGATGGCGATGGGGTGCAGGTGGGCCGCCTGCAGCCGCCGCACGGCATTGGC
CGAGACATCGAGGATGCAGTGCTTCCCCTGCTCTGCTACCTCTCGCACAGACTGGACGCTGGTCCCATAG
AGGTGGCTGTTGTACTGGCCAGCCTCAATGAACTTGTGTGCCTGGATGTCCTTCTCCATTTTCTCCCGGG
AGGAGACAAAGTGGTAATCCCGGCCGTCTATCTCATATTCCCGCTTAGGACGTGTCGTATGAGGGACACA
GGATCCAAACTTGTCGGGGAACTCGGAGAGAAGATCATCGTTGGCACGGTCTTTGGTGGGTCCAAGGATG
ATGATGGGACGAGCATAGTGCACTTCCATCTGGGTCACCGTCTCATAGCTCAGAACCGAGTCTTCTCGAC
CCTGTGATCCAGAGCTGGAGCCCCAGTCCTTGGCCTTTAACCTTGACCACTCTCGTCGCTCGACCCGCCG
TTTGCTGGGAATGAAGCCAATGTCGTCGGTCTCACTGTCGGAGTGGACCCGCCGTGCTTGCCACCACTCT
TCGTC
