>Addgene plasmid #57813 | PS-mOrange2-PSD95-N-14 | addgene partial sequence | sequence record 114308 | DsRed1-C 5'-AGCTGGACATCACCTCCCACAACG-3'
CCGCCACTCCACCGGCGGCATGGACGAGCTGTACAAGTAAGCGGCCGCGACTCTAGATCATAATCAGCCA
TACCACATTTGTAGAGGTTTTACTTGCTTTAAAAAACCTCCCACACCTCCCCCTGAACCTGAAACATAAA
ATGAATGCAATTGTTGTTGTTAACTTGTTTATTGCAGCTTATAATGGTTACAAATAAAGCAATAGCATCA
CAAATTTCACAAATAAAGCATTTTTTTCACTGCATTCTAGTTGTGGTTTGTCCAAACTCATCAATGTATC
TTAAGGCGTAAATTGTAAGCGTTAATATTTTGTTAAAATTCGCGTTAAATTTTTGTTAAATCAGCTCATT
TTTTAACCAATAGGCCGAAATCGGCAAAATCCCTTATAAATCAAAAGAATAGACCGAGATAGGGT
[37 nt withheld, positions 416-452]
AAAGAACGTGGACTCCAACGTCAAAGG
[49 nt withheld, positions 480-528]
T
[91 nt withheld, positions 530-620]
G
[124 nt withheld, positions 622-745]
CAGGTGGCACTTTTCGGGGAAATGT
